Addgene plasmid #214319: pMSCV-human-pro-IL-18_V47N_I48N
Purpose: Expression of gene in mammalian cells by retroviral transduction
Depositing lab: Jonathan Kagan. Depositing organization: Boston Children's Hospital. Publication: Structural insights into cytokine cleavage by inflammatory caspase-4. Devant P, Dong Y, Mintseris J, Ma W, Gygi SP, Wu H, Kagan JC. Nature. 2023 Dec;624(7991):451-459. doi: 10.1038/s41586-023-06751-9. Epub 2023 Nov 22. PubMed 37993712.
Backbone
  Vector backbone: pMSCV-IRES-EGFP
  Backbone size w/o insert (bp): 6400
  Vector type: Retroviral
Growth in bacteria
  Bacterial resistance: Ampicillin, 100 μg/mL
  Growth temperature: 37°C
  Growth strain: NEB Stable
  Copy number: High Copy
Gene/Insert
  Gene/Insert name: IL18 (alt names: pro-IL-18; Pro-Interleukin-18)
  Species: H. sapiens (human)
  Mutation: V47N_I48N
  Entrez Gene: IL18 (a.k.a. IGIF, IL-18, IL-1g, IL1F4)
  Promoter: MESV
  Tag / fusion protein: Myc (N terminal on insert); Flag (C terminal on insert)
  Cloning method: Restriction Enzyme; 5′ cloning site NotI (not destroyed); 3′ cloning site SalI (not destroyed)
  Sequencing primers: 5′ MSCV-fwd; 3′ MSCV-rev
Terms and licenses: Academic/Nonprofit Terms; Industry Terms: Not Available to Industry
How to cite: pMSCV-human-pro-IL-18_V47N_I48N was a gift from Jonathan Kagan (Addgene plasmid # 214319 ; http://n2t.net/addgene:214319 ; RRID:Addgene_214319)
