[The description below was written by a language model from this plasmid's Addgene catalogue record and pLannotate feature annotations shown in this document.]
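Description:
pMSCV-human-pro-IL-18_V47N_I48N is a gammaretroviral expression plasmid built on the pMSCV-IRES-EGFP backbone and intended for delivering a gene into mammalian cells by retroviral transduction. The 7,080-nt sequenced record shows the proviral cassette bounded by 5' and 3' long terminal repeats from murine embryonic stem cell virus. Downstream of the 5' LTR are the MESV Ψ packaging signal and a truncated, start-codon-less MMLV gag segment, which together allow the transcribed genome to be encapsidated when viral proteins are supplied in trans by packaging cells. The bacterial portion carries a high-copy ColE1/pUC-type origin and an ampicillin resistance gene with its bla promoter. It also contains several non-functional remnants of earlier cloning vectors, including fragments of lacI, lacZα, rop, bom, TcR and env.

The insert is human IL18 encoding the full-length precursor, pro-interleukin-18, carrying the substitutions V47N and I48N. It was cloned between NotI and SalI sites, both retained, and is driven by the MESV LTR promoter. The catalogue lists an N-terminal Myc tag and a C-terminal Flag tag. The feature table annotates a FLAG fragment immediately after the IL18 coding region but does not separately call the Myc tag. Downstream, an EMCV IRES directs translation of EGFP from the same bicistronic transcript, so transduced cells can be identified or sorted by green fluorescence.

The record does not say what the mutations do. The associated publication concerns the structural basis of cytokine cleavage by inflammatory caspase-4, which suggests that this variant is used alongside other pro-IL-18 constructs to study recognition and processing of the precursor by caspases.
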