Features (pLannotate 1.2.2; 21 found; start..end, strand, type, name):
      7..523     +  LTR            5' LTR: 5' long terminal repeat from murine embryonic stem cell virus
    587..928     +  misc_feature   MESV Ψ: packaging signal of murine embryonic stem cell virus
    995..1411    +  CDS            gag (truncated): truncated Moloney murine leukemia virus (MMLV) gag gene lacking the start codon
   1483..2061    +  CDS            IL18: IL18_HUMAN - Also known as IGIF, IL1F4. Experimental evidence at protein level: Swiss-Prot protein existence level 1. A proinflammatory cytokine primarily involved in polarized T- helper 1 (Th1) cell and natural killer (NK) cell immune responses (Probable). Upon binding to IL18R1 and IL18RAP, forms a signaling ternary complex which activates NF-kappa-B, triggering synthesis of inflammatory mediators (PubMed:14528293, PubMed:25500532). Synergizes with IL12/interleukin-12 to induce IFNG synthesis from T-helper 1 (Th1) cells and natural killer (NK) cells (Probable) (PubMed:10653850). From Homo sa
   2065..2085    +  CDS            FLAG (fragment): FLAG® epitope tag, followed by an enterokinase cleavage site
   2087..2122    -  misc_feature   MCS (fragment): pBluescript multiple cloning site
   2224..2686    +  misc_feature   IRES: internal ribosome entry site (IRES) of the encephalomyocarditis virus (EMCV)
   2700..3419    +  CDS            EGFP: the original enhanced GFP (Yang et al., 1996) mammalian codon-optimized
   3481..3995    +  LTR            3' LTR: 3' long terminal repeat from murine embryonic stem cell virus
   4157..4173    -  protein_bind   lac operator: The lac repressor binds to the lac operator to inhibit transcription in E. coli. This inhibition can be relieved by adding lactose or isopropyl-β-D-thiogalactopyranoside (IPTG). lac repressor encoded by lacI
   4181..4211    -  promoter       lac promoter: promoter for the E. coli lac operon
   4226..4247    -  protein_bind   CAP binding site: CAP binding activates transcription in the presence of cAMP. E. coli catabolite activator protein
   4260..4352    -  CDS            lacI (fragment): lac repressor; lacI; The lac repressor binds to the lac operator to inhibit transcription in E. coli. This inhibition can be relieved by adding lactose or isopropyl-β-D-thiogalactopyranoside (IPTG).
   4535..5123    -  rep_origin     ori: high-copy-number ColE1/pMB1/pBR322/pUC origin of replication
   5294..6154    -  CDS            AmpR: β-lactamase; bla; confers resistance to ampicillin, carbenicillin, and related antibiotics
   6155..6259    -  promoter       AmpR promoter: bla
   6354..6389    +  CDS            rop (fragment): Rop protein, which maintains plasmids at low copy number; rop
   6491..6590    +  misc_feature   bom (fragment): basis of mobility region from pBR322
   6596..6745    -  CDS            lacZα (fragment): LacZα fragment of β-galactosidase; lacZ fragment
   6745..6946    -  CDS            TcR (fragment): tetracycline efflux protein; tet; confers resistance to tetracycline
   6947..7045    +  CDS            env (fragment): murine leukemia virus gPr80 envelope polyprotein precursor; env; proteolytically cleaved into gp70SU and p15TM subunits
>Addgene plasmid #214319 | pMSCV-human-pro-IL-18_V47N_I48N | addgene full sequence | sequence record 422644 | Addgene NGS Result
GGGGGGAATGAAAGACCCCACCTGTAGGTTTGGCAAGCTAGCTTAAGTAACGCCATTTTGCAAGGCATGG
AAAATACATAACTGAGAATAGAGAAGTTCAGATCAAGGTTAGGAACAGAGAGACAGCAGAATATGGGCCA
AACAGGATATCTGTGGTAAGCAGTTCCTGCCCCGGCTCAGGGCCAAGAACAGATGGTCCCCAGATGCGGT
CCCGCCCTCAGCAGTTTCTAGAGAACCATCAGATGTTTCCAGGGTGCCCCAAGGACCTGAAATGACCCTG
TGCCTTATTTGAACTAACCAATCAGTTCGCTTCTCGCTTCTGTTCGCGCGCTTCTGCTCCCCGAGCTCAA
TAAAAGAGCCCACAACCCCTCACTCGGCGCGCCAGTCCTCCGATAGACTGCGTCGCCCGGGTACCCGTAT
TCCCAATAAAGCCTCTTGCTGTTTGCATCCGAATCGTGGACTCGCTGATCCTTGGGAGGGTCTCCTCAGA
TTGATTGACTGCCCACCTCGGGGGTCTTTCATTTGGAGGTTCCACCGAGATTTGGAGACCCCTGCCCAGG
GACCACCGACCCCCCCGCCGGGAGGTAAGCTGGCCAGCGGTCGTTTCGTGTCTGTCTCTGTCTTTGTGCG
TGTTTGTGCCGGCATCTAATGTTTGCGCCTGCGTCTGTACTAGTTAGCTAACTAGCTCTGTATCTGGCGG
ACCCGTGGTGGAACTGACGAGTTCTGAACACCCGGCCGCAACCCTGGGAGACGTCCCAGGGACTTTGGGG
GCCGTTTTTGTGGCCCGACCTGAGGAAGGGAGTCGATGTGGAATCCGACCCCGTCAGGATATGTGGTTCT
GGTAGGAGACGAGAACCTAAAACAGTTCCCGCCTCCGTCTGAATTTTTGCTTTCGGTTTGGAACCGAAGC
CGCGCGTCTTGTCTGCTGCAGCGCTGCAGCATCGTTCTGTGTTGTCTCTGTCTGACTGTGTTTCTGTATT
TGTCTGAAAATTAGGGCCAGACTGTTACCACTCCCTTAAGTTTGACCTTAGGTCACTGGAAAGATGTCGA
GCGGATCGCTCACAACCAGTCGGTAGATGTCAAGAAGAGACGTTGGGTTACCTTCTGCTCTGCAGAATGG
CCAACCTTTAACGTCGGATGGCCGCGAGACGGCACCTTTAACCGAGACCTCATCACCCAGGTTAAGATCA
AGGTCTTTTCACCTGGCCCGCATGGACACCCAGACCAGGTCCCCTACATCGTGACCTGGGAAGCCTTGGC
TTTTGACCCCCCTCCCTGGGTCAAGCCCTTTGTACACCCTAAGCCTCCGCCTCCTCTTCCTCCATCCGCC
CCGTCTCTCCCCCTTGAACCTCCTCGTTCGACCCCGCCTCGATCCTCCCTTTATCCAGCCCTCACTCCTT
CTCTAGGCGCCGGAATTAGATCTCTCGAGATCGATGCGGCCGCGCCACCATGGAACAAAAACTCATCTCA
GAAGAGGATCTGATGGCTGCTGAACCAGTAGAAGACAATTGCATCAACTTTGTGGCAATGAAATTTATTG
ACAATACGCTTTACTTTATAGCTGAAGATGATGAAAACCTGGAATCAGATTACTTTGGCAAGCTTGAATC
TAAATTATCAAATAACAGAAATTTGAATGACCAAGTTCTCTTCATTGACCAAGGAAATCGGCCTCTATTT
GAAGATATGACTGATTCTGACTGTAGAGATAATGCACCCCGGACCATATTTATTATAAGTATGTATAAAG
ATAGCCAGCCTAGAGGTATGGCTGTAACTATCTCTGTGAAGTGTGAGAAAATTTCAACTCTCTCCTGTGA
GAACAAAATTATTTCCTTTAAGGAAATGAATCCTCCTGATAACATCAAGGATACAAAAAGTGACATCATA
TTCTTTCAGAGAAGTGTCCCAGGACATGATAATAAGATGCAATTTGAATCTTCATCATACGAAGGATACT
TTCTAGCTTGTGAAAAAGAGAGAGACCTTTTTAAACTCATTTTGAAAAAAGAGGATGAATTGGGGGATAG
ATCTATAATGTTCACTGTTCAAAACGAAGACGACTACAAGGACGACGATGACAAGTAGGTCGACGGTATC
GATAAGCTTGATATCGAATTCCGCCCCCCCCCCTAACGTTACTGGCCGAAGCCGCTTGGAATAAGGCCGG
TGTGCGTTTGTCTATATGTTATTTTCCACCATATTGCCGTCTTTTGGCAATGTGAGGGCCCGGAAACCTG
GCCCTGTCTTCTTGACGAGCATTCCTAGGGGTCTTTCCCCTCTCGCCAAAGGAATGCAAGGTCTGTTGAA
TGTCGTGAAGGAAGCAGTTCCTCTGGAAGCTTCTTGAAGACAAACAACGTCTGTAGCGACCCTTTGCAGG
CAGCGGAACCCCCCACCTGGCGACAGGTGCCTCTGCGGCCAAAAGCCACGTGTATAAGATACACCTGCAA
AGGCGGCACAACCCCAGTGCCACGTTGTGAGTTGGATAGTTGTGGAAAGAGTCAAATGGCTCTCCTCAAG
CGTATTCAACAAGGGGCTGAAGGATGCCCAGAAGGTACCCCATTGTATGGGATCTGATCTGGGGCCTCGG
TGCACATGCTTTACATGTGTTTAGTCGAGGTTAAAAAAACGTCTAGGCCCCCCGAACCACGGGGACGTGG
TTTTCCTTTGAAAAACACGATGATAATATGGCCACAACCATGGTGAGCAAGGGCGAGGAGCTGTTCACCG
GGGTGGTGCCCATCCTGGTCGAGCTGGACGGCGACGTAAACGGCCACAAGTTCAGCGTGTCTGGCGAGGG
CGAGGGCGATGCCACCTACGGCAAGCTGACCCTGAAGTTCATCTGCACCACCGGCAAGCTGCCCGTGCCC
TGGCCCACCCTCGTGACCACCCTGACCTACGGCGTGCAGTGCTTCAGCCGCTACCCCGACCACATGAAGC
AGCACGACTTCTTCAAGTCCGCCATGCCCGAAGGCTACGTCCAGGAGCGCACCATCTTCTTCAAGGACGA
CGGCAACTACAAGACCCGCGCCGAGGTGAAGTTCGAGGGCGACACCCTGGTGAACCGCATCGAGCTGAAG
GGCATCGACTTCAAGGAGGACGGCAACATCCTGGGGCACAAGCTGGAGTACAACTACAACAGCCACAACG
TCTATATCATGGCCGACAAGCAGAAGAACGGCATCAAGGCGAACTTCAAGATCCGCCACAACATCGAGGA
CGGCAGCGTGCAGCTCGCCGACCACTACCAGCAGAACACCCCCATCGGCGACGGCCCCGTGCTGCTGCCC
GACAACCACTACCTGAGCACCCAGTCCGCCCTGAGCAAAGACCCCAACGAGAAGCGCGATCACATGGTCC
TGCTGGAGTTCGTGACCGCCGCCGGGATCACTCTCGGCATGGACGAGCTGTACAAGTAATGAATTAATTA
AGAATTCGATAAAATAAAAGATTTTATTTAGTCTCCAGAAAAAGGGGGGAATGAAAGACCCCACCTGTAG
GTTTGGCAAGCTAGCTTAAGTAACGCCATTTTGCAAGGCATGGAAAATACATAACTGAGAATAGAGAAGT
TCAGATCAAGGTTAGGAACAGAGAGACAGCAGAATATGGGCCAAACAGGATATCTGTGGTAAGCAGTTCC
TGCCCCGGCTCAGGGCCAAGAACAGATGGTCCCCAGATGCGGTCCCGCCCTCAGCAGTTTCTAGAGAACC
ATCAGATGTTTCCAGGGTGCCCCAAGGACCTGAAATGACCCTGTGCCTTATTTGAACTAACCAATCAGTT
CGCTTCTCGCTTCTGTTCGCGCGCTTCTGCTCCCCGAGCTCAATAAAAGAGCCCACAACCCCTCACTCGG
CGCGCCAGTCCTCCGATAGACTGCGTCGCCCGGGTACCCGTGTATCCAATAAACCCTCTTGCAGTTGCAT
CCGACTTGTGGTCTCGCTGTTCCTTGGGAGGGTCTCCTCTGAGTGATTGACTACCCGTCAGCGGGGGTCT
TTCATGGGTAACAGTTTCTTGAAGTTGGAGAACAACATTCTGAGGGTAGGAGTCGAATATTAAGTAATCC
TGACTCAATTAGCCACTGTTTTGAATCCACATACTCCAATACTCCTGAAATAGTTCATTATGGACAGCGC
AGAAAGAGCTGGGGAGAATTGTGAAATTGTTATCCGCTCACAATTCCACACAACATACGAGCCGGAAGCA
TAAAGTGTAAAGCCTGGGGTGCCTAATGAGTGAGCTAACTCACATTAATTGCGTTGCGCTCACTGCCCGC
TTTCCAGTCGGGAAACCTGTCGTGCCAGCTGCATTAATGAATCGGCCAACGCGCGGGGAGAGGCGGTTTG
CGTATTGGGCGCTCTTCCGCTTCCTCGCTCACTGACTCGCTGCGCTCGGTCGTTCGGCTGCGGCGAGCGG
TATCAGCTCACTCAAAGGCGGTAATACGGTTATCCACAGAATCAGGGGATAACGCAGGAAAGAACATGTG
AGCAAAAGGCCAGCAAAAGGCCAGGAACCGTAAAAAGGCCGCGTTGCTGGCGTTTTTCCATAGGCTCCGC
CCCCCTGACGAGCATCACAAAAATCGACGCTCAAGTCAGAGGTGGCGAAACCCGACAGGACTATAAAGAT
ACCAGGCGTTTCCCCCTGGAAGCTCCCTCGTGCGCTCTCCTGTTCCGACCCTGCCGCTTACCGGATACCT
GTCCGCCTTTCTCCCTTCGGGAAGCGTGGCGCTTTCTCATAGCTCACGCTGTAGGTATCTCAGTTCGGTG
TAGGTCGTTCGCTCCAAGCTGGGCTGTGTGCACGAACCCCCCGTTCAGCCCGACCGCTGCGCCTTATCCG
GTAACTATCGTCTTGAGTCCAACCCGGTAAGACACGACTTATCGCCACTGGCAGCAGCCACTGGTAACAG
GATTAGCAGAGCGAGGTATGTAGGCGGTGCTACAGAGTTCTTGAAGTGGTGGCCTAACTACGGCTACACT
AGAAGAACAGTATTTGGTATCTGCGCTCTGCTGAAGCCAGTTACCTTCGGAAAAAGAGTTGGTAGCTCTT
GATCCGGCAAACAAACCACCGCTGGTAGCGGTGGTTTTTTTGTTTGCAAGCAGCAGATTACGCGCAGAAA
AAAAGGATCTCAAGAAGATCCTTTGATCTTTTCTACGGGGTCTGACGCTCAGTGGAACGAAAACTCACGT
TAAGGGATTTTGGTCATGAGATTATCAAAAAGGATCTTCACCTAGATCCTTTTAAATTAAAAATGAAGTT
TTAAATCAATCTAAAGTATATATGAGTAAACTTGGTCTGACAGTTACCAATGCTTAATCAGTGAGGCACC
TATCTCAGCGATCTGTCTATTTCGTTCATCCATAGTTGCCTGACTCCCCGTCGTGTAGATAACTACGATA
CGGGAGGGCTTACCATCTGGCCCCAGTGCTGCAATGATACCGCGAGACCCACGCTCACCGGCTCCAGATT
TATCAGCAATAAACCAGCCAGCCGGAAGGGCCGAGCGCAGAAGTGGTCCTGCAACTTTATCCGCCTCCAT
CCAGTCTATTAATTGTTGCCGGGAAGCTAGAGTAAGTAGTTCGCCAGTTAATAGTTTGCGCAACGTTGTT
GCCATTGCTACAGGCATCGTGGTGTCACGCTCGTCGTTTGGTATGGCTTCATTCAGCTCCGGTTCCCAAC
GATCAAGGCGAGTTACATGATCCCCCATGTTGTGCAAAAAAGCGGTTAGCTCCTTCGGTCCTCCGATCGT
TGTCAGAAGTAAGTTGGCCGCAGTGTTATCACTCATGGTTATGGCAGCACTGCATAATTCTCTTACTGTC
ATGCCATCCGTAAGATGCTTTTCTGTGACTGGTGAGTACTCAACCAAGTCATTCTGAGAATAGTGTATGC
GGCGACCGAGTTGCTCTTGCCCGGCGTCAATACGGGATAATACCGCGCCACATAGCAGAACTTTAAAAGT
GCTCATCATTGGAAAACGTTCTTCGGGGCGAAAACTCTCAAGGATCTTACCGCTGTTGAGATCCAGTTCG
ATGTAACCCACTCGTGCACCCAACTGATCTTCAGCATCTTTTACTTTCACCAGCGTTTCTGGGTGAGCAA
AAACAGGAAGGCAAAATGCCGCAAAAAAGGGAATAAGGGCGACACGGAAATGTTGAATACTCATACTCTT
CCTTTTTCAATATTATTGAAGCATTTATCAGGGTTATTGTCTCATGAGCGGATACATATTTGAATGTATT
TAGAAAAATAAACAAATAGGGGTTCCGCGCACATTTCCCCGAAAAGTGCCACCTGACGTCTAAGAAACCA
TTATTATCATGACATTAACCTATAAAAATAGGCGTATCACGAGGCCCTTTCGTCTCGCGCGTTTCGGTGA
TGACGGTGAAAACCTCTGACACATGCAGCTCCCGGAGACGGTCACAGCTTGTCTGTAAGCGGATGCCGGG
AGCAGACAAGCCCGTCAGGGCGCGTCAGCGGGTGTTGGCGGGTGTCGGGGCTGGCTTAACTATGCGGCAT
CAGAGCAGATTGTACTGAGAGTGCACCATATGCGGTGTGAAATACCGCACAGATGCGTAAGGAGAAAATA
CCGCATCAGGCGCCATTCGCCATTCAGGCTGCGCAACTGTTGGGAAGGGCGATCGGTGCGGGCCTCTTCG
CTATTACGCCAGCTGGCGAAAGGGGGATGTGCTGCAAGGCGATTAAGTTGGGTAACGCCAGGGTTTTCCC
AGTCACGACGTTGTAAAACGACGGCGCAAGGAATGGTGCATGCAAGGAGATGGCGCCCAACAGTCCCCCG
GCCACGGGGCCTGCCACCATACCCACGCCGAAACAAGCGCTCATGAGCCCGAAGTGGCGAGCCCGATCTT
CCCCATCGGTGATGTCGGCGATATAGGCGCCAGCAACCGCACCTGTGGCGCCGGTGATGCCGGCCACGAT
GCGTCCGGCGTAGAGGCGATTAGTCCAATTTGTTAAAGACAGGATATCAGTGGTCCAGGCTCTAGTTTTG
ACTCAACAATATCACCAGCTGAAGCCTATAGAGTACGAGCCATAGATAAAATAAAAGATTTTATTTAGTC
TCCAGAAAAA
